Addgene plasmid #223062: pdest WDR4 Puro
Purpose: WDR4 gene expression in mammalian cells
Depositing lab: Alejandro Gutierrez. Depositing organization: Boston Children's Hospital. Publication: A methyltransferase-independent role for METTL1 in tRNA aminoacylation and oncogenic transformation. Ali RH, Orellana EA, Lee SH, Chae YC, Chen Y, Clauwaert J, Kennedy AL, Gutierrez AE, Papke DJ, Valenzuela M, Silverman B, Falzetta A, Ficarro SB, Marto JA, Fletcher CDM, Perez-Atayde A, Alcindor T, Shimamura A, Prensner JR, Gregory RI, Gutierrez A. Mol Cell. 2025 Mar 6;85(5):948-961.e11. doi: 10.1016/j.molcel.2025.01.003. Epub 2025 Jan 31. PubMed 39892392.
Backbone
  Vector backbone: pdest Puro
  Vector type: Mammalian Expression, Lentiviral
  Selectable markers: Puromycin
Growth in bacteria
  Bacterial resistance: Ampicillin, 100 μg/mL
  Growth temperature: 37°C
  Growth strain: NEB Stable
  Copy number: Low Copy
Gene/Insert
  Gene/Insert name: WDR4
  Species: H. sapiens (human)
  Insert size (bp): 1236
  Entrez Gene: WDR4 (a.k.a. TRM82)
  Promoter: CMV
  Cloning method: Gateway Cloning
  Sequencing primers: 5′ CGCAAATGGGCGGTAGGCGTG
Terms and licenses: Academic/Nonprofit Terms; Industry Terms: Not Available to Industry
How to cite: pdest WDR4 Puro was a gift from Alejandro Gutierrez (Addgene plasmid # 223062 ; http://n2t.net/addgene:223062 ; RRID:Addgene_223062)
