[The description below was written by a language model from this plasmid's Addgene catalogue record and pLannotate feature annotations shown in this document.]
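Description:
pdest WDR4 Puro is a lentiviral mammalian expression plasmid of about 9.2 kb, made by Gateway recombination of the human WDR4 coding sequence into the pdest Puro destination backbone. In bacteria it is maintained through a ColE1/pUC-type origin and selected with ampicillin via the β-lactamase gene. The catalogue entry lists it as low copy and grown in a recombination-deficient strain, which is common practice for LTR-containing plasmids. An f1 origin, remnants of lac regulatory and lacZα sequences, and T3 and T7 promoters are carried over from the cloning backbone, and an SV40 poly(A) signal and SV40 origin lie downstream of the viral cassette.

The transfer cassette has a third-generation layout. An RSV promoter drives a truncated HIV-1 5' LTR, followed by the Ψ packaging signal with a partial gag sequence, the Rev response element for Rev-dependent nuclear export of the genomic RNA, and the cPPT/CTS element that aids transduction. Within the provirus, the CMV enhancer and promoter drive the 1,236 bp WDR4 open reading frame, which is flanked by the attB1 and attB2 sites left by the Gateway reaction. No epitope tag or reporter is annotated. A WPRE follows the insert to enhance transcript expression, and a separate mouse PGK promoter drives puromycin N-acetyltransferase so that transduced cells can be selected with puromycin. The cassette ends in a second truncated LTR.

WDR4 (also called TRM82) is the non-catalytic partner that stabilises the catalytic subunit of the methyltransferase complex responsible for N7-methylguanosine formation in tRNAs and other RNAs. The stated purpose of the construct is WDR4 expression in mammalian cells.
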