Features (pLannotate 1.2.2; 31 found; start..end, strand, type, name):
      1..122     +  rep_origin     RSF ori (fragment): Plasmids containing the RSF 1030 origin of replication can be propagated in E. coli cells that contain additional plasmids with compatible origins.
    124..216     +  CDS            lacI (fragment): lac repressor; lacI; The lac repressor binds to the lac operator to inhibit transcription in E. coli. This inhibition can be relieved by adding lactose or isopropyl-β-D-thiogalactopyranoside (IPTG).
    229..250     +  protein_bind   CAP binding site: CAP binding activates transcription in the presence of cAMP. E. coli catabolite activator protein
    265..295     +  promoter       lac promoter: promoter for the E. coli lac operon
    303..319     +  protein_bind   lac operator: The lac repressor binds to the lac operator to inhibit transcription in E. coli. This inhibition can be relieved by adding lactose or isopropyl-β-D-thiogalactopyranoside (IPTG). lac repressor encoded by lacI
    364..382     +  promoter       T3 promoter: promoter for bacteriophage T3 RNA polymerase
    410..636     +  promoter       RSV promoter: Rous sarcoma virus enhancer/promoter
    637..817     +  LTR            5' LTR (truncated): truncated 5' long terminal repeat (LTR) from HIV-1
    864..989     +  misc_feature   HIV-1 Ψ: packaging signal of human immunodeficiency virus type 1
    973..1336    +  CDS            HIV-1 gag (fragment): gag protein from human immunodeficiency virus 1; gag
   1482..1715    +  misc_feature   RRE: The Rev response element (RRE) of HIV-1 allows for Rev-dependent mRNA export from the nucleus to the cytoplasm.
   2092..2192    +  CDS            Rev (fragment): human immunodeficiency virus 1 (HIV-1) Rev protein; rev; enhances nuclear export of unspliced and incompletely spliced viral mRNAs
   2211..2327    +  misc_feature   cPPT/CTS: central polypurine tract and central termination sequence of HIV-1
   2350..2653    +  enhancer       CMV enhancer: human cytomegalovirus immediate early enhancer
   2654..2857    +  promoter       CMV promoter: human cytomegalovirus (CMV) immediate early promoter
   2962..2986    +  protein_bind   attB1: mutant version of attB; recombination site for the Gateway® BP reaction BP Clonase™
   2998..4233    +  CDS            WDR4: WDR4_HUMAN - Experimental evidence at protein level: Swiss-Prot protein existence level 1. Non-catalytic component of a methyltransferase complex required for the formation of N(7)-methylguanine in a subset of RNA species, such as tRNAs, mRNAs and microRNAs (miRNAs) (PubMed:12403464, PubMed:31031084, PubMed:31031083). In the methyltransferase complex, it is required to stabilize and induce conformational changes of the catalytic subunit (PubMed:12403464). Required for the formation of N(7)-methylguanine at position 46 (m7G46) in tRNA (PubMed:12403464, PubMed:31031084). Also required for the fo
   4241..4265    -  protein_bind   attB2: mutant version of attB; recombination site for the Gateway® BP reaction BP Clonase™
   4296..4884    +  misc_feature   WPRE: woodchuck hepatitis virus posttranscriptional regulatory element
   4898..5397    +  promoter       PGK promoter: mouse phosphoglycerate kinase 1 promoter
   5418..6017    +  CDS            PuroR: puromycin N-acetyltransferase; pac from Streptomyces alboniger; confers resistance to puromycin
   6085..6222    +  CDS            nef (fragment): NEF_HV1LA - Experimental evidence at protein level: Swiss-Prot protein existence level 1. Extracellular Nef protein targets CD4(+) T-lymphocytes for apoptosis by interacting with CXCR4 surface receptors. From Human immunodeficiency virus type 1 group M subtype B (isolate Lai) (HIV-1).
   6208..6388    +  LTR            5' LTR (truncated): truncated 5' long terminal repeat (LTR) from HIV-1
   6460..6581    +  polyA_signal   SV40 poly(A) signal: SV40 polyadenylation signal
   6621..6756    +  rep_origin     SV40 ori: SV40 origin of replication
   6777..6795    -  promoter       T7 promoter: promoter for bacteriophage T7 RNA polymerase
   6803..6958    +  CDS            lacZα (fragment): LacZα fragment of β-galactosidase; lacZ fragment
   6963..7391    +  rep_origin     f1 ori (sequence partly withheld): f1 bacteriophage origin of replication; arrow indicates direction of (+) strand synthesis
   7444..7548    +  promoter       AmpR promoter: bla
   7549..8409    +  CDS            AmpR: β-lactamase; bla; confers resistance to ampicillin, carbenicillin, and related antibiotics
   8580..9168    +  rep_origin     ori: high-copy-number ColE1/pMB1/pBR322/pUC origin of replication
>Addgene plasmid #223062 | pdest WDR4 Puro | addgene full sequence | sequence record 440994 | Addgene NGS Result
GTTCTTTCCTGCGTTATCCCCTGATTCTGTGGATAACCGTATTACCGCCTTTGAGTGAGCTGATACCGCT
CGCCGCAGCCGAACGACCGAGCGCAGCGAGTCAGTGAGCGAGGAAGCGGAAGAGCGCCCAATACGCAAAC
CGCCTCTCCCCGCGCGTTGGCCGATTCATTAATGCAGCTGGCACGACAGGTTTCCCGACTGGAAAGCGGG
CAGTGAGCGCAACGCAATTAATGTGAGTTAGCTCACTCATTAGGCACCCCAGGCTTTACACTTTATGCTT
CCGGCTCGTATGTTGTGTGGAATTGTGAGCGGATAACAATTTCACACAGGAAACAGCTATGACCATGATT
ACGCCAAGCGCGCAATTAACCCTCACTAAAGGGAACAAAAGCTGGAGCTGCAAGCTTAATGTAGTCTTAT
GCAATACTCTTGTAGTCTTGCAACATGGTAACGATGAGTTAGCAACATGCCTTACAAGGAGAGAAAAAGC
ACCGTGCATGCCGATTGGTGGAAGTAAGGTGGTACGATCGTGCCTTATTAGGAAGGCAACAGACGGGTCT
GACATGGATTGGACGAACCACTGAATTGCCGCATTGCAGAGATATTGTATTTAAGTGCCTAGCTCGATAC
ATAAACGGGTCTCTCTGGTTAGACCAGATCTGAGCCTGGGAGCTCTCTGGCTAACTAGGGAACCCACTGC
TTAAGCCTCAATAAAGCTTGCCTTGAGTGCTTCAAGTAGTGTGTGCCCGTCTGTTGTGTGACTCTGGTAA
CTAGAGATCCCTCAGACCCTTTTAGTCAGTGTGGAAAATCTCTAGCAGTGGCGCCCGAACAGGGACTTGA
AAGCGAAAGGGAAACCAGAGGAGCTCTCTCGACGCAGGACTCGGCTTGCTGAAGCGCGCACGGCAAGAGG
CGAGGGGCGGCGACTGGTGAGTACGCCAAAAATTTTGACTAGCGGAGGCTAGAAGGAGAGAGATGGGTGC
GAGAGCGTCAGTATTAAGCGGGGGAGAATTAGATCGCGATGGGAAAAAATTCGGTTAAGGCCAGGGGGAA
AGAAAAAATATAAATTAAAACATATAGTATGGGCAAGCAGGGAGCTAGAACGATTCGCAGTTAATCCTGG
CCTGTTAGAAACATCAGAAGGCTGTAGACAAATACTGGGACAGCTACAACCATCCCTTCAGACAGGATCA
GAAGAACTTAGATCATTATATAATACAGTAGCAACCCTCTATTGTGTGCATCAAAGGATAGAGATAAAAG
ACACCAAGGAAGCTTTAGACAAGATAGAGGAAGAGCAAAACAAAAGTAAGACCACCGCACAGCAAGCGGC
CGCTGATCTTCAGACCTGGAGGAGGAGATATGAGGGACAATTGGAGAAGTGAATTATATAAATATAAAGT
AGTAAAAATTGAACCATTAGGAGTAGCACCCACCAAGGCAAAGAGAAGAGTGGTGCAGAGAGAAAAAAGA
GCAGTGGGAATAGGAGCTTTGTTCCTTGGGTTCTTGGGAGCAGCAGGAAGCACTATGGGCGCAGCGTCAA
TGACGCTGACGGTACAGGCCAGACAATTATTGTCTGGTATAGTGCAGCAGCAGAACAATTTGCTGAGGGC
TATTGAGGCGCAACAGCATCTGTTGCAACTCACAGTCTGGGGCATCAAGCAGCTCCAGGCAAGAATCCTG
GCTGTGGAAAGATACCTAAAGGATCAACAGCTCCTGGGGATTTGGGGTTGCTCTGGAAAACTCATTTGCA
CCACTGCTGTGCCTTGGAATGCTAGTTGGAGTAATAAATCTCTGGAACAGATTTGGAATCACACGACCTG
GATGGAGTGGGACAGAGAAATTAACAATTACACAAGCTTAATACACTCCTTAATTGAAGAATCGCAAAAC
CAGCAAGAAAAGAATGAACAAGAATTATTGGAATTAGATAAATGGGCAAGTTTGTGGAATTGGTTTAACA
TAACAAATTGGCTGTGGTATATAAAATTATTCATAATGATAGTAGGAGGCTTGGTAGGTTTAAGAATAGT
TTTTGCTGTACTTTCTATAGTGAATAGAGTTAGGCAGGGATATTCACCATTATCGTTTCAGACCCACCTC
CCAACCCCGAGGGGACCCGACAGGCCCGAAGGAATAGAAGAAGAAGGTGGAGAGAGAGACAGAGACAGAT
CCATTCGATTAGTGAACGGATCTCGACGGTATCGGTTAACTTTTAAAAGAAAAGGGGGGATTGGGGGGTA
CAGTGCAGGGGAAAGAATAGTAGACATAATAGCAACAGACATACAAACTAAAGAATTACAAAAACAAATT
ACAAAATTCAAAATTTTATCGATAAGCTTGGGAGTTCCGCGTTACATAACTTACGGTAAATGGCCCGCCT
GGCTGACCGCCCAACGACCCCCGCCCATTGACGTCAATAATGACGTATGTTCCCATAGTAACGCCAATAG
GGACTTTCCATTGACGTCAATGGGTGGAGTATTTACGGTAAACTGCCCACTTGGCAGTACATCAAGTGTA
TCATATGCCAAGTACGCCCCCTATTGACGTCAATGACGGTAAATGGCCCGCCTGGCATTATGCCCAGTAC
ATGACCTTATGGGACTTTCCTACTTGGCAGTACATCTACGTATTAGTCATCGCTATTACCATGGTGATGC
GGTTTTGGCAGTACATCAATGGGCGTGGATAGCGGTTTGACTCACGGGGATTTCCAAGTCTCCACCCCAT
TGACGTCAATGGGAGTTTGTTTTGGCACCAAAATCAACGGGACTTTCCAAAATGTCGTAACAACTCCGCC
CCATTGACGCAAATGGGCGGTAGGCGTGTACGGTGGGAGGTCTATATAAGCAGAGCTCGTTTAGTGAACC
GTCAGATCGCCTGGAGACGCCATCCACGCTGTTTTGACCTCCATAGAAGACACCGACTCTAGTCCAGTGT
GGTGGAATTCTGCAGATATCAACAAGTTTGTACAAAAAAGCAGGCTTCACCGCCACCATGGCGGGCTCTG
TGGGACTGGCGTTGTGCGGGCAGACGTTGGTGGTGCGGGGCGGCAGCCGATTCCTGGCCACCTCCATAGC
AAGCAGTGATGATGACAGCCTCTTCATCTATGACTGCAGTGCTGCAGAAAAGAAGTCACAAGAAAATAAA
GGGGAGGACGCGCCCTTGGACCAGGGGAGCGGTGCGATTCTGGCGTCCACCTTCTCCAAGTCTGGCAGCT
ATTTTGCTTTAACCGATGACAGTAAGCGTCTGATTCTTTTCCGTACAAAACCATGGCAATGTCTGAGTGT
CAGGACCGTGGCAAGGAGGTGTACAGCCCTGACTTTCATAGCCTCGGAGGAGAAGGTCTTGGTGGCCGAC
AAGTCTGGAGACGTCTACTCCTTTTCGGTGCTGGAGCCACACGGGTGTGGCCGTCTAGAGCTGGGGCACC
TGTCTATGCTGTTAGATGTGGCTGTGAGTCCTGATGACCGCTTCATCCTCACTGCCGACCGGGACGAGAA
GATCCGAGTCAGCTGGGCCGCGGCGCCCCATAGCATCGAGTCCTTCTGCTTGGGGCACACAGAGTTTGTG
AGCCGTATCTCCGTGGTGCCAACTCAGCCCGGGCTGCTTCTGTCCTCCTCTGGGGACGGCACCCTGAGGC
TCTGGGAGTACAGGAGCGGCCGCCAGCTGCACTGCTGTCACCTGGCCAGTCTGCAGGAGCTGGTGGACCC
CCAGGCCCCCCAGAAGTTTGCCGCGTCCAGGATTGCATTCTGGTGCCAGGAGAACTGCGTGGCGCTCCTG
TGCGACGGCACTCCTGTGGTCTACATCTTCCAGCTGGACGCCCGCAGACAGCAGTTGGTGTACAGGCAGC
AGCTGGCGTTCCAGCACCAAGTGTGGGACGTGGCTTTCGAGGAGACCCAGGGGCTGTGGGTGCTCCAGGA
CTGCCAGGAAGCCCCCCTGGTGCTCTACAGGCCTGTGGGCGACCAGTGGCAGTCTGTTCCTGAGAGCACC
GTGTTAAAGAAAGTCTCTGGTGTTCTTCGTGGGAACTGGGCCATGCTGGAAGGCTCTGCCGGCGCAGACG
CCAGCTTCAGCAGTCTCTACAAGGCCACGTTCGACAACGTGACCTCCTACCTGAAGAAGAAAGAGGAGAG
ACTGCAGCAGCAGCTAGAGAAGAAGCAGCGGCGCCGGAGTCCCCCGCCTGGGCCCGACGGGCATGCCAAG
AAGATGAGACCGGGGGAGGCGACGCTAAGTTGCTGATGACACCCAGCTTTCTTGTACAAAGTGGTTGATA
TCCAGCACAGTGGCGGCCGCTCGACAATCAACCTCTGGATTACAAAATTTGTGAAAGATTGACTGGTATT
CTTAACTATGTTGCTCCTTTTACGCTATGTGGATACGCTGCTTTAATGCCTTTGTATCATGCTATTGCTT
CCCGTATGGCTTTCATTTTCTCCTCCTTGTATAAATCCTGGTTGCTGTCTCTTTATGAGGAGTTGTGGCC
CGTTGTCAGGCAACGTGGCGTGGTGTGCACTGTGTTTGCTGACGCAACCCCCACTGGTTGGGGCATTGCC
ACCACCTGTCAGCTCCTTTCCGGGACTTTCGCTTTCCCCCTCCCTATTGCCACGGCGGAACTCATCGCCG
CCTGCCTTGCCCGCTGCTGGACAGGGGCTCGGCTGTTGGGCACTGACAATTCCGTGGTGTTGTCGGGGAA
GCTGACGTCCTTTCCATGGCTGCTCGCCTGTGTTGCCACCTGGATTCTGCGCGGGACGTCCTTCTGCTAC
GTCCCTTCGGCCCTCAATCCAGCGGACCTTCCTTCCCGCGGCCTGCTGCCGGCTCTGCGGCCTCTTCCGC
GTCTTCGCCTTCGCCCTCAGACGAGTCGGATCTCCCTTTGGGCCGCCTCCCCGCCTGGAATTCTACCGGG
TAGGGGAGGCGCTTTTCCCAAGGCAGTCTGGAGCATGCGCTTTAGCAGCCCCGCTGGGCACTTGGCGCTA
CACAAGTGGCCTCTGGCCTCGCACACATTCCACATCCACCGGTAGGCGCCAACCGGCTCCGTTCTTTGGT
GGCCCCTTCGCGCCACCTTCTACTCCTCCCCTAGTCAGGAAGTTCCCCCCCGCCCCGCAGCTCGCGTCGT
GCAGGACGTGACAAATGGAAGTAGCACGTCTCACTAGTCTCGTGCAGATGGACAGCACCGCTGAGCAATG
GAAGCGGGTAGGCCTTTGGGGCAGCGGCCAATAGCAGCTTTGCTCCTTCGCTTTCTGGGCTCAGAGGCTG
GGAAGGGGTGGGTCCGGGGGCGGGCTCAGGGGCGGGCTCAGGGGCGGGGCGGGCGCCCGAAGGTCCTCCG
GAGGCCCGGCATTCTGCACGCTTCAAAAGCGCACGTCTGCCGCGCTGTTCTCCTCTTCCTCATCTCCGGG
CCTTTCGACCTGCAGCCCAAGCTTACCATGACCGAGTACAAGCCCACGGTGCGCCTCGCCACCCGCGACG
ACGTCCCCAGGGCCGTACGCACCCTCGCCGCCGCGTTCGCCGACTACCCCGCCACGCGCCACACCGTCGA
TCCGGACCGCCACATCGAGCGGGTCACCGAGCTGCAAGAACTCTTCCTCACGCGCGTCGGGCTCGACATC
GGCAAGGTGTGGGTCGCGGACGACGGCGCCGCGGTGGCGGTCTGGACCACGCCGGAGAGCGTCGAAGCGG
GGGCGGTGTTCGCCGAGATCGGCCCGCGCATGGCCGAGTTGAGCGGTTCCCGGCTGGCCGCGCAGCAACA
GATGGAAGGCCTCCTGGCGCCGCACCGGCCCAAGGAGCCCGCGTGGTTCCTGGCCACCGTCGGCGTCTCG
CCCGACCACCAGGGCAAGGGTCTGGGCAGCGCCGTCGTGCTCCCCGGAGTGGAGGCGGCCGAGCGCGCCG
GGGTGCCCGCCTTCCTGGAGACCTCCGCGCCCCGCAACCTCCCCTTCTACGAGCGGCTCGGCTTCACCGT
CACCGCCGACGTCGAGGTGCCCGAAGGACCGCGCACCTGGTGCATGACCCGCAAGCCCGGTGCCTGACGC
CCGCCCCACGACCCGCAGCGCCCGACCGAAAGGAGCGCACGACCCCATGCATCTCGAGGGCCCGGTACCT
TTAAGACCAATGACTTACAAGGCAGCTGTAGATCTTAGCCACTTTTTAAAAGAAAAGGGGGGACTGGAAG
GGCTAGCTCACTCCCAACGAAGACAAGATCTGCTTTTTGCTTGTACTGGGTCTCTCTGGTTAGACCAGAT
CTGAGCCTGGGAGCTCTCTGGCTAACTAGGGAACCCACTGCTTAAGCCTCAATAAAGCTTGCCTTGAGTG
CTTCAAGTAGTGTGTGCCCGTCTGTTGTGTGACTCTGGTAACTAGAGATCCCTCAGACCCTTTTAGTCAG
TGTGGAAAATCTCTAGCAGTAGTAGTTCATGTCATCTTATTATTCAGTATTTATAACTTGCAAAGAAATG
AATATCAGAGAGTGAGAGGAACTTGTTTATTGCAGCTTATAATGGTTACAAATAAAGCAATAGCATCACA
AATTTCACAAATAAAGCATTTTTTTCACTGCATTCTAGTTGTGGTTTGTCCAAACTCATCAATGTATCTT
ATCATGTCTGGCTCTAGCTATCCCGCCCCTAACTCCGCCCATCCCGCCCCTAACTCCGCCCAGTTCCGCC
CATTCTCCGCCCCATGGCTGACTAATTTTTTTTATTTATGCAGAGGCCGAGGCCGCCTCGGCCTCTGAGC
TATTCCAGAAGTAGTGAGGAGGCTTTTTTGGAGGCCTAGGGACGTACCCAATTCGCCCTATAGTGAGTCG
TATTACGCGCGCTCACTGGCCGTCGTTTTACAACGTCGTGACTGGGAAAACCCTGGCGTTACCCAACTTA
ATCGCCTTGCAGCACATCCCCCTTTCGCCAGCTGGCGTAATAGCGAAGAGGCCCGCACCGATCGCCCTTC
CCAACAGTTGCGCAGCCTGAATGGCGAATGGG
[124 nt withheld, positions 6963-7086]
C
[91 nt withheld, positions 7088-7178]
A
[49 nt withheld, positions 7180-7228]
CCTTTGACGTTGGAGTCCACGTTCTTT
[37 nt withheld, positions 7256-7292]
ACCCTATCTCGGTCTATTCTTTTGATTTATAAGGGATTTTGCCGATTTCGGCCTATTGGTTAAAAAATGA
GCTGATTTAACAAAAATTTAACGCGAATTTTAACAAAATATTAACGCTTACAATTTAGGTGGCACTTTTC
GGGGAAATGTGCGCGGAACCCCTATTTGTTTATTTTTCTAAATACATTCAAATATGTATCCGCTCATGAG
ACAATAACCCTGATAAATGCTTCAATAATATTGAAAAAGGAAGAGTATGAGTATTCAACATTTCCGTGTC
GCCCTTATTCCCTTTTTTGCGGCATTTTGCCTTCCTGTTTTTGCTCACCCAGAAACGCTGGTGAAAGTAA
AAGATGCTGAAGATCAGTTGGGTGCACGAGTGGGTTACATCGAACTGGATCTCAACAGCGGTAAGATCCT
TGAGAGTTTTCGCCCCGAAGAACGTTTTCCAATGATGAGCACTTTTAAAGTTCTGCTATGTGGCGCGGTA
TTATCCCGTATTGACGCCGGGCAAGAGCAACTCGGTCGCCGCATACACTATTCTCAGAATGACTTGGTTG
AGTACTCACCAGTCACAGAAAAGCATCTTACGGATGGCATGACAGTAAGAGAATTATGCAGTGCTGCCAT
AACCATGAGTGATAACACTGCGGCCAACTTACTTCTGACAACGATCGGAGGACCGAAGGAGCTAACCGCT
TTTTTGCACAACATGGGGGATCATGTAACTCGCCTTGATCGTTGGGAACCGGAGCTGAATGAAGCCATAC
CAAACGACGAGCGTGACACCACGATGCCTGTAGCAATGGCAACAACGTTGCGCAAACTATTAACTGGCGA
ACTACTTACTCTAGCTTCCCGGCAACAATTAATAGACTGGATGGAGGCGGATAAAGTTGCAGGACCACTT
CTGCGCTCGGCCCTTCCGGCTGGCTGGTTTATTGCTGATAAATCTGGAGCCGGTGAGCGTGGGTCTCGCG
GTATCATTGCAGCACTGGGGCCAGATGGTAAGCCCTCCCGTATCGTAGTTATCTACACGACGGGGAGTCA
GGCAACTATGGATGAACGAAATAGACAGATCGCTGAGATAGGTGCCTCACTGATTAAGCATTGGTAACTG
TCAGACCAAGTTTACTCATATATACTTTAGATTGATTTAAAACTTCATTTTTAATTTAAAAGGATCTAGG
TGAAGATCCTTTTTGATAATCTCATGACCAAAATCCCTTAACGTGAGTTTTCGTTCCACTGAGCGTCAGA
CCCCGTAGAAAAGATCAAAGGATCTTCTTGAGATCCTTTTTTTCTGCGCGTAATCTGCTGCTTGCAAACA
AAAAAACCACCGCTACCAGCGGTGGTTTGTTTGCCGGATCAAGAGCTACCAACTCTTTTTCCGAAGGTAA
CTGGCTTCAGCAGAGCGCAGATACCAAATACTGTTCTTCTAGTGTAGCCGTAGTTAGGCCACCACTTCAA
GAACTCTGTAGCACCGCCTACATACCTCGCTCTGCTAATCCTGTTACCAGTGGCTGCTGCCAGTGGCGAT
AAGTCGTGTCTTACCGGGTTGGACTCAAGACGATAGTTACCGGATAAGGCGCAGCGGTCGGGCTGAACGG
GGGGTTCGTGCACACAGCCCAGCTTGGAGCGAACGACCTACACCGAACTGAGATACCTACAGCGTGAGCT
ATGAGAAAGCGCCACGCTTCCCGAAGGGAGAAAGGCGGACAGGTATCCGGTAAGCGGCAGGGTCGGAACA
GGAGAGCGCACGAGGGAGCTTCCAGGGGGAAACGCCTGGTATCTTTATAGTCCTGTCGGGTTTCGCCACC
TCTGACTTGAGCGTCGATTTTTGTGATGCTCGTCAGGGGGGCGGAGCCTATGGAAAAACGCCAGCAACGC
GGCCTTTTTACGGTTCCTGGCCTTTTGCTGGCCTTTTGCTCACAT
